>Addgene plasmid #178828 | pHN781 | addgene full sequence | sequence record 351929 | Addgene NGS Result
TTCTTGAAGACGAAAGGGCCTCGTGATACGCCTATTTTTATAGGTTAATGTCATGATAATAATGGTTTCT
TAGACGTCAGGTGGCACTTTTCGGGGAAATGTGCGCGGAACCCCTATTTGTTTATTTTTCTAAATACATT
CAAATATGTATCCGCTCATGAGACAATAACCCTGATAAATGCTTCAATAATATTGAAAAAGGAAGAGTAT
GAGTATTCAACATTTCCGTGTCGCCCTTATTCCCTTTTTTGCGGCATTTTGCCTTCCTGTTTTTGCTCAC
CCAGAAACGCTGGTGAAAGTAAAAGATGCTGAAGATCAGTTGGGTGCACGAGTGGGTTACATCGAACTGG
ATCTCAACAGCGGTAAGATCCTTGAGAGTTTTCGCCCCGAAGAACGTTTTCCAATGATGAGCACTTTTAA
AGTTCTGCTATGTGGCGCGGTATTATCCCGTGTTGACGCCGGGCAAGAGCAACTCGGTCGCCGCATACAC
TATTCTCAGAATGACTTGGTTGAGTACTCACCAGTCACAGAAAAGCATCTTACGGATGGCATGACAGTAA
GAGAATTATGCAGTGCTGCCATAACCATGAGTGATAACACTGCGGCCAACTTACTTCTGACAACGATCGG
AGGACCGAAGGAGCTAACCGCTTTTTTGCACAACATGGGGGATCATGTAACTCGCCTTGATCGTTGGGAA
CCGGAGCTGAATGAAGCCATACCAAACGACGAGCGTGACACCACGATGCCTGCAGCAATGGCAACAACGT
TGCGCAAACTATTAACTGGCGAACTACTTACTCTAGCTTCCCGGCAACAATTAATAGACTGGATGGAGGC
GGATAAAGTTGCAGGACCACTTCTGCGCTCGGCCCTTCCGGCTGGCTGGTTTATTGCTGATAAATCTGGA
GCCGGTGAGCGTGGGTCTCGCGGTATCATTGCAGCACTGGGGCCAGATGGTAAGCCCTCCCGTATCGTAG
TTATCTACACGACGGGGAGTCAGGCAACTATGGATGAACGAAATAGACAGATCGCTGAGATAGGTGCCTC
ACTGATTAAGCATTGGTAACTGTCAGACCAAGTTTACTCATATATACTTTAGATTGATTTAAAACTTCAT
TTTTAATTTAAAAGGATCTAGGTGAAGATCCTTTTTGATAATCTCATGACCAAAATCCCTTAACGTGAGT
TTTCGTTCCACTGAGCGTCAGACCCCGTAGAAAAGATCAAAGGATCTTCTTGAGATCCTTTTTTTCTGCG
CGTAATCTGCTGCTTGCAAACAAAAAAACCACCGCTACCAGCGGTGGTTTGTTTGCCGGATCAAGAGCTA
CCAACTCTTTTTCCGAAGGTAACTGGCTTCAGCAGAGCGCAGATACCAAATACTGTCCTTCTAGTGTAGC
CGTAGTTAGGCCACCACTTCAAGAACTCTGTAGCACCGCCTACATACCTCGCTCTGCTAATCCTGTTACC
AGTGGCTGCTGCCAGTGGCGATAAGTCGTGTCTTACCGGGTTGGACTCAAGACGATAGTTACCGGATAAG
GCGCAGCGGTCGGGCTGAACGGGGGGTTCGTGCACACAGCCCAGCTTGGAGCGAACGACCTACACCGAAC
TGAGATACCTACAGCGTGAGCTATGAGAAAGCGCCACGCTTCCCGAAGGGAGAAAGGCGGACAGGTATCC
GGTAAGCGGCAGGGTCGGAACAGGAGAGCGCACGAGGGAGCTTCCAGGGGGAAACGCCTGGTATCTTTAT
AGTCCTGTCGGGTTTCGCCACCTCTGACTTGAGCGTCGATTTTTGTGATGCTCGTCAGGGGGGCGGAGCC
TATGGAAAAACGCCAGCAACGCGGCCTTTTTACGGTTCCTGGCCTTTTGCTGGCCTTTTGCTCACATGTT
CTTTCCTGCGTTATCCCCTGATTCTGTGGATAACCGTATTACCGCCTTTGAGTGAGCTGATACCGCTCGC
CGCAGCCGAACGACCGAGCGCAGCGAGTCAGTGAGCGAGGAAGCGGAAGAGCGCCTGATGCGGTATTTTC
TCCTTACGCATCTGTGCGGTATTTCACACCGCAATGGTGCACTCTCAGTACAATCTGCTCTGATGCCGCA
TAGTTAAGCCAGTATACACTCCGCTATCGCTACGTGACTGGGTCATGGCTGCGCCCCGACACCCGCCAAC
ACCCGCTGACGCGCCCTGACGGGCTTGTCTGCTCCCGGCATCCGCTTACAGACAAGCTGTGACCGTCTCC
GGGAGCTGCATGTGTCAGAGGTTTTCACCGTCATCACCGAAACGCGCGAGGCAGCTGCGGTAAAGCTCAT
CAGCGTGGTCGTGAAGCGATTCACAGATGTCTGCCTGTTCATCCGCGTCCAGCTCGTTGAGTTTCTCCAG
AAGCGTTAATGTCTGGCTTCTGATAAAGCGGGCCATGTTAAGGGCGGTTTTTTCCTGTTTGGTCACTGAT
GCCTCCGTGTAAGGGGGATTTCTGTTCATGGGGGTAATGATACCGATGAAACGAGAGAGGATGCTCACGA
TACGGGTTACTGATGATGAACATGCCCGGTTACTGGAACGTTGTGAGGGTAAACAACTGGCGGTATGGAT
GCGGCGGGACCAGAGAAAAATCACTCAGGGTCAATGCCAGCGCTTCGTTAATACAGATGTAGGTGTTCCA
CAGGGTAGCCAGCAGCATCCTGCGATGCAGATCCGGAACATAATGGTGCAGGGCGCTGACTTCCGCGTTT
CCAGACTTTACGAAACACGGAAACCGAAGACCATTCATGTTGTTGCTCAGGTCGCAGACGTTTTGCAGCA
GCAGTCGCTTCACGTTCGCTCGCGTATCGGTGATTCATTCTGCTAACCAGTAAGGCAACCCCGCCAGCCT
AGCCGGGTCCTCAACGACAGGAGCACGATCATGCGCACCCGTGGCCAGGACCCAACGCTGCCCGAGATGC
GCCGCGTGCGGCTGCTGGAGATGGCGGACGCGATGGATATGTTCTGCCAAGGGTTGGTTTGCGCATTCAC
AGTTCTCCGCAAGAATTGATTGGCTCCAATTCTTGGAGTGGTGAATCCGTTAGCGAGGTGCCGCCGGCTT
CCATTCAGGTCGAGGTGGCCCGGCTCCATGCACCGCGACGCAACGCGGGGAGGCAGACAAGGTATAGGGC
GGCGCCTACAATCCATGCCAACCCGTTCCATGTGCTCGCCGAGGCGGCATAAATCGCCGTGACGATCAGC
GGTCCAATGATCGAAGTTAGGCTGGTAAGAGCCGCGAGCGATCCTTGAAGCTGTCCCTGATGGTCGTCAT
CTACCTGCCTGGACAGCATGGCCTGCAACGCGGGCATCCCGATGCCGCCGGAAGCGAGAAGAATCATAAT
GGGGAAGGCCATCCAGCCTCGCGTCGCGAACGCCAGCAAGACGTAGCCCAGCGCGTCGGCCGCCATGCCG
GCGATAATGGCCTGCTTCTCGCCGAAACGTTTGGTGGCGGGACCAGTGACGAAGGCTTGAGCGAGGGCGT
GCAAGATTCCGAATACCGCAAGCGACAGGCCGATCATCGTCGCGCTCCAGCGAAAGCGGTCCTCGCCGAA
AATGACCCAGAGCGCTGCCGGCACCTGTCCTACGAGTTGCATGATAAAGAAGACAGTCATAAGTGCGGCG
ACGATAGTCATGCCCCGCGCCCACCGGAAGGAGCTGACTGGGTTGAAGGCTCTCAAGGGCATCGGTCGAG
ATCCCGGTGCCTAATGAGTGAGCTAACTTACATTAATTGCGTTGCGCTCACTGCCCGCTTTCCAGTCGGG
AAACCTGTCGTGCCAGCTGCATTAATGAATCGGCCAACGCGCGGGGAGAGGCGGTTTGCGTATTGGGCGC
CAGGGTGGTTTTTCTTTTCACCAGTGAGACGGGCAACAGCTGATTGCCCTTCACCGCCTGGCCCTGAGAG
AGTTGCAGCAAGCGGTCCACGCTGGTTTGCCCCAGCAGGCGAAAATCCTGTTTGATGGTGGTTAACGGCG
GGATATAACATGAGCTGTCTTCGGTATCGTCGTATCCCACTACCGAGATATCCGCACCAACGCGCAGCCC
GGACTCGGTAATGGCGCGCATTGCGCCCAGCGCCATCTGATCGTTGGCAACCAGCATCGCAGTGGGAACG
ATGCCCTCATTCAGCATTTGCATGGTTTGTTGAAAACCGGACATGGCACTCCAGTCGCCTTCCCGTTCCG
CTATCGGCTGAATTTGATTGCGAGTGAGATATTTATGCCAGCCAGCCAGACGCAGACGCGCCGAGACAGA
ACTTAATGGGCCCGCTAACAGCGCGATTTGCTGGTGACCCAATGCGACCAGATGCTCCACGCCCAGTCGC
GTACCGTCTTCATGGGAGAAAATAATACTGTTGATGGGTGTCTGGTCAGAGACATCAAGAAATAACGCCG
GAACATTAGTGCAGGCAGCTTCCACAGCAATGGCATCCTGGTCATCCAGCGGATAGTTAATGATCAGCCC
ACTGACGCGTTGCGCGAGAAGATTGTGCACCGCCGCTTTACAGGCTTCGACGCCGCTTCGTTCTACCATC
GACACCACCACGCTGGCACCCAGTTGATCGGCGCGAGATTTAATCGCCGCGACAATTTGCGACGGCGCGT
GCAGGGCCAGACTGGAGGTGGCAACGCCAATCAGCAACGACTGTTTGCCCGCCAGTTGTTGTGCCACGCG
GTTGGGAATGTAATTCAGCTCCGCCATCGCCGCTTCCACTTTTTCCCGCGTTTTCGCAGAAACGTGGCTG
GCCTGGTTCACCACGCGGGAAACGGTCTGATAAGAGACACCGGCATACTCTGCGACATCGTATAACGTTA
CTGGTTTCACATTCACCACCCTGAATTGACTCTCTTCCGGGCGCTATCATGCCATACCGCGAAAGGTTTT
GCGCCATTCGATGGTGTCCGGGATCTCGACGCTCTCCCTTATGCGACTCCTGCATTAGGAAGCAGCCCAG
TAGTAGGTTGAGGCCGTTGAGCACCGCCGCCGCAAGGAATGGTGCATGCAAGGAGATGGCGCCCAACAGT
CCCCCGGCCACGGGGCCTGCCACCATACCCACGCCGAAACAAGCGCTCATGAGCCCGAAGTGGCGAGCCC
GATCTTCCCCATCGGTGATGTCGGCGATATAGGCGCCAGCAACCGCACCTGTGGCGCCGGTGATGCCGGC
CACGATGCGTCCGGCGTAGAGGATCGAGATCTCGATCCCGCGAAATTAATACGACTCACTATAGGGGAAT
TGTGAGCGGATAACAATTCCCCTCTAGAAATAATTTTGTTTAACTTTAAGAAGGAGATATACCGGATCCA
TGCACCATCACCATCATCATCACCATGAAAACCTGTACTTTCAGGGGAGCTTACCGTGTGACATTTGCAA
AGATGTGGTTACTGCAGCTGGCGATATGCTCAAGGATAATGCGACCGAAGAAGAGATTCTGGTGTATCTG
GAGAAAACGTGTGATTGGTTGCCAAAACCGAACATGTCAGCGTCGTGCAAAGAGATCGTTGACAGCTATC
TTCCGGTAATTCTGGACATCATCAAAGGCGAAATGTCTCGCCCTGGTGAAGTCTGTAGTGCCCTGAATCT
GTGCGAATCCTGACTCGAGCTGCTAACAAAGCCCGAAAGGAAGCTGAGTTGGCTGCTGCCACCGCTGAGC
AATAACTAGCATAACCCCTTGGGGCCTCTAAACGGGTCTTGAGGGGTTTTTTGCTGAAAGGAGGAACTAT
ATCCGGATATCCCGCAAGAGGCCCGGCAGTACCGGCATAACCAAGCCTATGCCTACAGCATCCAGGGTGA
CGGTGCCGAGGATGACGATGAGCGCATTGTTAGATTTCATACACGGTGCCTGACTGCGTTAGCAATTTAA
CTGTGATAAACTACCGCATTAAAGCTTATCGATGATAAGCTGTCAAACATGAGAA
Features (pLannotate 1.2.2; 20 found; start..end, strand, type, name):
    104..208     +  promoter       AmpR promoter: bla
    209..1069    +  CDS            AmpR: β-lactamase; bla; confers resistance to ampicillin, carbenicillin, and related antibiotics
   1240..1828    +  rep_origin     ori: high-copy-number ColE1/pMB1/pBR322/pUC origin of replication
   2014..2153    -  misc_feature   bom: basis of mobility region from pBR322
   2255..2446    -  CDS            rop: Rop protein, which maintains plasmids at low copy number; rop
   2463..2843    +  CDS            YPB1_ECOLX: Protein predicted: Swiss-Prot protein existence level 4. From Escherichia coli.
   3085..3709    -  CDS            TcR (fragment): tetracycline efflux protein; tet; confers resistance to tetracycline
   3724..3745    -  protein_bind   CAP binding site: CAP binding activates transcription in the presence of cAMP. E. coli catabolite activator protein
   3758..4840    -  CDS            lacI: lac repressor; lacI; The lac repressor binds to the lac operator to inhibit transcription in E. coli. This inhibition can be relieved by adding lactose or isopropyl-β-D-thiogalactopyranoside (IPTG).
   4841..4918    -  promoter       lacI promoter: lacI
   4926..5205    -  CDS            TcR (fragment): tetracycline efflux protein; tet; confers resistance to tetracycline
   5227..5245    +  promoter       T7 promoter: promoter for bacteriophage T7 RNA polymerase
   5246..5270    +  protein_bind   lac operator: The lac repressor binds to the lac operator to inhibit transcription in E. coli. This inhibition can be relieved by adding lactose or isopropyl-β-D-thiogalactopyranoside (IPTG). lac repressor encoded by lacI
   5285..5307    +  RBS            RBS: efficient ribosome binding site from bacteriophage T7 gene 10 (Olins and Rangwala, 1989)
   5323..5346    +  CDS            8xHis: 8xHis affinity tag
   5368..5610    +  CDS            PSAP (fragment): SAP_HUMAN - Also known as GLBA, SAP1. Experimental evidence at protein level: Swiss-Prot protein existence level 1. Saposins are specific low-molecular mass non-enzymic proteins, they participate in the lysosomal degradation of sphingolipids, which takes place by the sequential action of specific hydrolases. From Homo sapiens (Human).
   5619..5668    +  CDS            SET1 (fragment): solubility-enhancement tag derived from T7 phage gene 10B
   5676..5723    +  terminator     T7 terminator: transcription terminator for bacteriophage T7 RNA polymerase
   5746..5850    -  CDS            TcR (fragment): tetracycline efflux protein; tet; confers resistance to tetracycline
   5898..5926    -  promoter       tet promoter: E. coli promoter for tetracycline efflux protein gene
