[The description below was written by a language model from this plasmid's Addgene catalogue record and pLannotate feature annotations shown in this document.]
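Description:
pHN781 is a bacterial expression plasmid of about 5.9 kb, built on the Novagen pET15b backbone, for producing human saposin A in E. coli. It replicates from a ColE1/pMB1-type origin. The catalogue lists it as high copy, although the feature table also shows the pBR322-derived rop gene and bom region, which normally moderate copy number. Selection is by ampicillin through the bla β-lactamase gene and its own promoter. The short tetracycline-resistance fragments and the tet promoter in the annotation are non-functional remnants of the pBR322 lineage and are not usable markers.

The expression cassette has a T7 promoter followed by a lac operator and the T7 gene 10 ribosome binding site, and it ends at the T7 terminator. A lacI gene on the plasmid supplies repressor, so transcription depends on a host that provides T7 RNA polymerase and is inducible with IPTG. The open reading frame begins with an N-terminal 8xHis tag. According to the catalogue, a TEV protease site follows it, although this site is not separately annotated. Next comes a synthetic, codon-optimised 294 bp insert encoding residues 60–140 of the prosaposin (PSAP) precursor, that is, the saposin A domain without the 59-residue N-terminal propeptide. The insert was introduced by Gibson assembly. The short "SET1" fragment annotated just after the coding region probably reflects residual T7 gene 10-derived vector sequence upstream of the terminator, not an intended fusion.

The catalogue's Entrez Gene link points to the androgen receptor, which appears to be an error, since both the insert name and the sequence annotation identify PSAP. The stated purpose is bacterial expression of saposin A. The His tag would permit affinity purification and the TEV site would allow tag removal.
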