Addgene plasmid #178828: pHN781
Purpose: Bacterial expression for human Saposin A
Depositing lab: Kazuhiro Abe. Depositing organization: Nagoya University.
Backbone
  Vector backbone: pET15b
  Backbone manufacturer: Novagen
  Total vector size (bp): 5938
  Vector type: Bacterial Expression
Growth in bacteria
  Bacterial resistance: Ampicillin, 100 μg/mL
  Growth temperature: 37°C
  Growth strain: DH5alpha
  Copy number: High Copy
Gene/Insert
  Gene/Insert name: artificial gene encoding human Saposin A (alt name: hSapA_60-140)
  Species: H. sapiens (human)
  Insert size (bp): 294
  Mutation: Codon-usage was optimized for bacterial expression. N terminal propeptide (59aa) was deleted.
  Entrez Gene: AR (a.k.a. AIS, AR8, DHTR, HUMARA, HYSP1, KD, NR3C4, SBMA, SMAX1, TFM)
  Promoter: T7
  Tag / fusion protein: His8, TEV (N terminal on insert)
  Cloning method: Gibson Cloning
  Sequencing primers: 5′ GTAGAGGATCGAGATCTCGATCCC; 3′ CTTTCAGCAAAAAACCCCTCAAGAC
Terms and licenses: Academic/Nonprofit Terms; Industry Terms: Not Available to Industry
How to cite: pHN781 was a gift from Kazuhiro Abe (Addgene plasmid # 178828 ; http://n2t.net/addgene:178828 ; RRID:Addgene_178828)
